>Addgene plasmid #171416 | MBP-TSF-TEVcs-ULK1 | addgene full sequence | sequence record 337563 | Addgene NGS Result
GGTCGACATTGATTATTGACTAGTTATTAATAGTAATCAATTACGGGGTCATTAGTTCATAGCCCATATA
TGGAGTTCCGCGTTACATAACTTACGGTAAATGGCCCGCCTGGCTGACCGCCCAACGACCCCCGCCCATT
GACGTCAATAATGACGTATGTTCCCATAGTAACGCCAATAGGGACTTTCCATTGACGTCAATGGGTGGAG
TATTTACGGTAAACTGCCCACTTGGCAGTACATCAAGTGTATCATATGCCAAGTACGCCCCCTATTGACG
TCAATGACGGTAAATGGCCCGCCTGGCATTATGCCCAGTACATGACCTTATGGGACTTTCCTACTTGGCA
GTACATCTACGTATTAGTCATCGCTATTACCATGGTCGAGGTGAGCCCCACGTTCTGCTTCACTCTCCCC
ATCTCCCCCCCCTCCCCACCCCCAATTTTGTATTTATTTATTTTTTAATTATTTTGTGCAGCGATGGGGG
CGGGGGGGGGGGGGGGGCGCGCGCCRGGSGGGGSGGGGSGGGGSGRGGGGSGGGGSGGGGSGAGGCGGAG
AGGTGCGGCGGCAGCCAATCAGAGCGGCGCGCTCCGAAAGTTTCCTTTTATGGCGAGGCGGCGGCGGCGG
CGGCCCTATAAAAAGCGAAGCGCGCGGCGGGCGGGAGTCGCTGCGCGCTGCCTTCGCCCCGTGCCCCGCT
CCGCCGCCGCCTCGCGCCGCCCGCCCCGGCTCTGACTGACCGCGTTACTCCCACAGGTGAGCGGGCGGGA
CGGCCCTTCTCCTCCGGGCTGTAATTAGCGCTTGGTTTAATGACGGCTTGTTTCTTTTCTGTGGCTGCGT
GAAAGCCTTGAGGGGCTCCGGGAGGGCCCTTTGTGCGGGGGGAGCGGCTCGGGGGGTGCGTGCGTGTGTG
TGTGCGTGGGGAGCGCCGCGTGCGGCTCCGCGCTGCCCGGCGGCTGTGAGCGCTGCGGGCGCGGCGCGGG
GCTTTGTGCGCTCCGCAGTGTGCGCGAGGGGAGCGCGGCCGGGGGCGGTGCCCCGCGGTGCGGGGGGGGC
TGCGAGGGGAACAAAGGCTGCGTGCGGGGTGTGTGCGTGGGGGGGTGAGCAGGGGGTGTGGGCGCGTCGG
TCGGGCTGCAACCCCCCCTGCACCCCCCTCCCCGAGTTGCTGAGCACGGCCCGGCTTCGGGTGCGGGGCT
CCGTACGGGGCGTGGCGCGGGGCTCGCCGTGCCGGGCGGGGGGTGGCGGCAGGTGGGGGTGCCGGGCGGG
GCGGGGCCGCCTCGGGCCGGGGAGGGCTCGGGGGAGGGGCGCGGCGGCCCCCGGAGCGCCGGCGGCTGTC
GAGGCGCGGCGAGCCGCAGCCATTGCCTTTTATGGTAATCGTGCGAGAGGGCGCAGGGACTTCCTTTGTC
CCAAATCTGTGCGGAGCCGAAATCTGGGAGGCGCCGCCGCACCCCCTCTAGCGGGCGCGGGGCGAAGCGG
TGCGGCGCCGGCAGGAAGGAAATGGGCGGGGAGGGCCTTCGTGCGTCGCCGCGCCGCCGTCCCCTTCTCC
CTCTCCAGCCTCGGGGCTGTCCGCGGGGGGACGGCTGCCTTCGGGGGGGACGGGGCAGGGCGGGGTTCGG
CTTCTGGCGTGTGACCGGCGGCTCTAGAGCCTCTGCTAACCATGTTCATGCCTTCTTCTTTTTCCTACAG
CTCCTGGGCAACGTGCTGGTTATTGTGCTGTCTCATCATTTTGGCAAAGAATTCCTCGATCGACGGTATC
GATGCCACCATGGCTAGCATGAAAATCGAAGAAGGTAAACTGGTAATCTGGATTAACGGCGATAAAGGCT
ATAACGGTCTCGCTGAAGTCGGTAAGAAATTCGAGAAAGATACCGGAATTAAAGTCACCGTTGAGCATCC
GGATAAACTGGAAGAGAAATTCCCACAGGTTGCGGCAACTGGCGATGGCCCTGACATTATCTTCTGGGCA
CACGACCGCTTTGGTGGCTACGCTCAATCTGGCCTGTTGGCTGAAATCACCCCGGACAAAGCGTTCCAGG
ACAAGCTGTATCCGTTTACCTGGGATGCCGTACGTTACAACGGCAAGCTGATTGCTTACCCGATCGCTGT
TGAAGCGTTATCGCTGATTTATAACAAAGATCTGCTGCCGAACCCGCCAAAAACCTGGGAAGAGATCCCG
GCGCTGGATAAAGAACTGAAAGCGAAAGGTAAGAGCGCGCTGATGTTCAACCTGCAAGAACCGTACTTCA
CCTGGCCGCTGATTGCTGCTGACGGGGGTTATGCGTTCAAGTATGAAAACGGCAAGTACGACATTAAAGA
CGTGGGCGTGGATAACGCTGGCGCGAAAGCGGGTCTGACCTTCCTGGTTGACCTGATTAAAAACAAACAC
ATGAATGCAGACACCGATTACTCCATCGCAGAAGCTGCCTTTAATAAAGGCGAAACAGCGATGACCATCA
ACGGCCCGTGGGCATGGTCCAACATCGACACCAGCAAAGTGAATTATGGTGTAACGGTACTGCCGACCTT
CAAGGGTCAACCATCCAAACCGTTCGTTGGCGTGCTGAGCGCAGGTATTAACGCCGCCAGTCCGAACAAA
GAGCTGGCAAAAGAGTTCCTCGAAAACTATCTGCTGACTGATGAAGGTCTGGAAGCGGTTAATAAAGACA
AACCGCTGGGTGCCGTAGCGCTGAAGTCTTACGAGGAAGAGTTGGCGAAAGATCCACGTATTGCCGCCAC
TATGGAAAACGCCCAGAAAGGTGAAATCATGCCGAACATCCCGCAGATGTCCGCTTTCTGGTATGCCGTG
CGTACTGCGGTGATCAACGCCGCCAGCGGTCGTCAGACTGTCGATGAAGCCCTGAAAGACGCGCAGACTA
ATTCGAGCTCGGCTAGCTGGAGCCACCCGCAGTTCGAGAAAGGTGGAGGTGCCCGAGGTGGATCGGGAGG
TGGATCGTGGAGCCACCCGCAGTTCGAAAAAGGATTCGATTACAAGGATGACGATGACAAGGGTACCGAA
AACCTGTACTTCCAATCCACCGGTGGTCCCGGGATGGAACCTGGCAGAGGAGGAACAGAAACCGTCGGAA
AATTCGAGTTTAGCAGAAAGGACCTGATTGGACATGGAGCATTCGCAGTCGTGTTCAAGGGTCGTCACCG
GGAAAAACATGACCTGGAGGTGGCCGTCAAGTGCATCAACAAGAAAAATCTGGCTAAATCCCAGACCCTG
CTCGGCAAGGAAATCAAAATTCTGAAGGAGCTCAAACACGAAAACATTGTGGCCCTGTACGACTTCCAGG
AAATGGCTAACTCTGTGTACCTGGTCATGGAGTATTGCAATGGCGGAGACCTGGCTGATTATCTCCATGC
AATGAGAACCCTGAGCGAGGACACTATCCGTCTGTTCCTCCAGCAGATTGCTGGTGCAATGCGTCTGCTC
CACTCCAAGGGCATCATTCATCGGGATCTGAAACCCCAGAACATCCTGCTCTCCAATCCTGCTGGCCGCA
GGGCAAACCCAAATTCTATCAGGGTGAAGATTGCCGACTTCGGATTTGCTAGATACCTGCAGTCTAACAT
GATGGCCGCTACACTGTGCGGTTCACCTATGTACATGGCTCCAGAGGTCATTATGTCACAGCACTATGAC
GGAAAGGCCGATCTGTGGAGTATCGGTACTATTGTGTACCAGTGTCTGACAGGCAAAGCCCCTTTCCAGG
CTAGCTCCCCACAGGACCTGCGCCTCTTTTATGAAAAGAACAAAACCCTGGTGCCAACTATCCCCCGTGA
GACCTCTGCACCTCTGCGTCAGCTGCTCCTGGCACTCCTGCAGAGAAATCACAAGGACCGTATGGACTTC
GATGAGTTCTTTCACCATCCCTTTCTGGATGCTTCACCTAGTGTGAGGAAATCCCCCCCTGTGCCTGTCC
CAAGCTACCCATCTTCAGGTTCCGGCAGTAGCTCCTCTTCAAGTAGCACCTCTCACCTGGCATCCCCACC
ATCTCTCGGAGAGATGCAGCAGCTGCAGAAGACCCTCGCCTCACCCGCTGACACTGCAGGATTCCTGCAT
TCCTCTAGAGATTCAGGTGGCAGTAAAGACTCAAGTTGCGATACTGACGATTTCGTGATGGTCCCCGCTC
AGTTTCCTGGAGACCTGGTCGCCGAAGCTCCTAGCGCCAAGCCTCCACCCGATTCCCTGATGTGTTCTGG
TAGCTCCCTGGTGGCATCTGCAGGTCTCGAGTCACACGGTCGTACCCCAAGCCCTTCCCCTCCATGCTCT
TCAAGTCCATCTCCCTCAGGACGGGCAGGTCCATTCAGCTCCTCTCGCTGTGGCGCCTCTGTGCCTATCC
CAGTCCCCACACAGGTGCAGAACTACCAGCGGATTGAACGCAATCTGCAGAGCCCAACACAGTTCCAGAC
CCCCCGTTCAAGTGCTATCAGACGTAGTGGCAGCACCTCCCCACTGGGATTTGCTCGTGCATCTCCATCA
CCACCTGCACACGCTGAGCATGGAGGTGTCCTGGCCAGGAAGATGAGTCTCGGCGGAGGTAGACCCTATA
CACCTAGCCCACAAGTGGGTACCATTCCTGAAAGGCCAGGCTGGTCAGGAACCCCCAGTCCTCAGGGTGC
TGAGATGAGGGGCGGAAGATCCCCACGTCCAGGTAGCTCCGCACCAGAGCACAGCCCACGTACTTCCGGA
CTGGGTTGCAGGCTCCACAGTGCTCCTAACCTGAGCGACCTCCATGTGGTCCGTCCCAAGCTGCCTAAAC
CACCCACCGATCCCCTGGGAGCAGTGTTCTCCCCTCCACAGGCATCTCCACCTCAGCCTTCACATGGACT
GCAGAGTTGTCGGAACCTCCGCGGTAGCCCAAAGCTGCCCGACTTCCTCCAGAGAAATCCCCTGCCACCC
ATCCTCGGATCCCCCACAAAGGCCGTCCCTTCTTTCGATTTTCCTAAAACCCCATCTTCACAGAACCTCC
TGGCCCTCCTGGCTCGTCAGGGTGTGGTCATGACACCTCCACGCAATAGGACCCTGCCAGACCTCTCCGA
AGTGGGTCCTTTCCACGGACAGCCACTGGGTCCTGGACTCCGTCCAGGCGAGGATCCAAAGGGTCCCTTC
GGCCGGAGTTTTAGCACTTCCCGCCTGACAGACCTCCTGCTCAAAGCAGCCTTCGGTACACAGGCCCCTG
ATCCAGGCAGCACCGAGTCTCTGCAGGAGAAGCCAATGGAGATCGCACCCTCTGCCGGCTTTGGTGGTTC
ACTGCACCCAGGAGCAAGGGCAGGAGGTACCAGTAGCCCCTCACCTGTGGTCTTCACTGTGGGAAGTCCC
CCTTCTGGTTCAACTCCACCCCAGGGCCCTAGAACACGTATGTTTAGTGCTGGACCAACTGGTAGCGCAT
CCTCTTCAGCCAGACACCTGGTCCCAGGACCCTGCAGCGAAGCTCCTGCACCAGAGCTGCCAGCACCTGG
TCATGGTTGTTCCTTCGCAGACCCTATCACTGCCAACCTGGAAGGCGCTGTGACATTTGAGGCACCTGAT
CTGCCAGAGGAAACCCTCATGGAGCAGGAACACACTGAGATCCTGAGGGGTCTCAGATTCACCCTGCTCT
TTGTGCAGCATGTCCTGGAAATTGCTGCACTCAAGGGTAGTGCTAGCGAGGCAGCTGGTGGACCAGAATA
CCAGCTGCAGGAGAGCGTGGTCGCCGACCAGATCTCTCTGCTCTCAAGGGAATGGGGCTTCGCTGAGCAG
CTGGTCCTCTATCTGAAGGTGGCCGAACTGCTCAGTAGCGGCCTGCAGTCCGCCATCGATCAGATTAGAG
CTGGAAAGCTCTGCCTGTCCTCTACTGTGAAACAGGTGGTCCGGCGCCTGAACGAGCTCTACAAGGCCAG
TGTGGTCAGCTGTCAGGGACTCTCTCTGCGTCTCCAGCGGTTCTTTCTGGACAAACAGCGCCTGCTCGAT
AGGATCCACTCAATTACAGCTGAACGCCTGATCTTCAGCCATGCAGTGCAGATGGTCCAGTCCGCAGCCC
TGGACGAAATGTTTCAGCACAGGGAGGGATGCGTCCCCAGATACCATAAGGCTCTGCTCCTGCTCGAGGG
TCTGCAGCACATGCTCAGCGACCAGGCCGATATCGAAAATGTGACTAAGTGCAAACTGTGTATTGAGAGG
AGACTCTCCGCTCTGCTCACAGGCATCTGTGCATAACCCGGGTGATATCTTAATTAATTAACTCGAGGAA
TTCACTCCTCAGGTGCAGGCTGCCTATCAGAAGGTGGTGGCTGGTGTGGCCAATGCCCTGGCTCACAAAT
ACCACTGAGATCTTTTTCCCTCTGCCAAAAATTATGGGGACATCATGAAGCCCCTTGAGCATCTGACTTC
TGGCTAATAAAGGAAATTTATTTTCATTGCAATAGTGTGTTGGAATTTTTTGTGTCTCTCACTCGGAAGG
ACATATGGGAGGGCAAATCATTTAAAACATCAGAATGAGTATTTGGTTTAGAGTTTGGCAACATATGCCC
ATATGCTGGCTGCCATGAACAAAGGTTGGCTATAAAGAGGTCATCAGTATATGAAACAGCCCCCTGCTGT
CCATTCCTTATTCCATAGAAAAGCCTTGACTTGAGGTTAGATTTTTTTTATATTTTGTTTTGTGTTATTT
TTTTCTTTAACATCCCTAAAATTTTCCTTACATGTTTTACTAGCCAGATTTTTCCTCCTCTCCTGACTAC
TCCCAGTCATAGCTGTCCCTCTTCTCTTATGGAGATCCCTCGACCTGCAGCCCAAGCTTGGCGTAATCAT
GGTCATAGCTGTTTCCTGTGTGAAATTGTTATCCGCTCACAATTCCACACAACATACGAGCCGGAAGCAT
AAAGTGTAAAGCCTGGGGTGCCTAATGAGTGAGCTAACTCACATTAATTGCGTTGCGCTCACTGCCCGCT
TTCCAGTCGGGAAACCTGTCGTGCCAGCGGATCCGCATCTCAATTAGTCAGCAACCATAGTCCCGCCCCT
AACTCCGCCCATCCCGCCCCTAACTCCGCCCAGTTCCGCCCATTCTCCGCCCCATGGCTGACTAATTTTT
TTTATTTATGCAGAGGCCGAGGCCGCCTCGGCCTCTGAGCTATTCCAGAAGTAGTGAGGAGGCTTTTTTG
GAGGCCTAGGCTTTTGCAAAAAGCTAACTTGTTTATTGCAGCTTATAATGGTTACAAATAAAGCAATAGC
ATCACAAATTTCACAAATAAAGCATTTTTTTCACTGCATTCTAGTTGTGGTTTGTCCAAACTCATCAATG
TATCTTATCATGTCTGGATCCGCTGCATTAATGAATCGGCCAACGCGCGGGGAGAGGCGGTTTGCGTATT
GGGCGCTCTTCCGCTTCCTCGCTCACTGACTCGCTGCGCTCGGTCGTTCGGCTGCGGCGAGCGGTATCAG
CTCACTCAAAGGCGGTAATACGGTTATCCACAGAATCAGGGGATAACGCAGGAAAGAACATGTGAGCAAA
AGGCCAGCAAAAGGCCAGGAACCGTAAAAAGGCCGCGTTGCTGGCGTTTTTCCATAGGCTCCGCCCCCCT
GACGAGCATCACAAAAATCGACGCTCAAGTCAGAGGTGGCGAAACCCGACAGGACTATAAAGATACCAGG
CGTTTCCCCCTGGAAGCTCCCTCGTGCGCTCTCCTGTTCCGACCCTGCCGCTTACCGGATACCTGTCCGC
CTTTCTCCCTTCGGGAAGCGTGGCGCTTTCTCATAGCTCACGCTGTAGGTATCTCAGTTCGGTGTAGGTC
GTTCGCTCCAAGCTGGGCTGTGTGCACGAACCCCCCGTTCAGCCCGACCGCTGCGCCTTATCCGGTAACT
ATCGTCTTGAGTCCAACCCGGTAAGACACGACTTATCGCCACTGGCAGCAGCCACTGGTAACAGGATTAG
CAGAGCGAGGTATGTAGGCGGTGCTACAGAGTTCTTGAAGTGGTGGCCTAACTACGGCTACACTAGAAGA
ACAGTATTTGGTATCTGCGCTCTGCTGAAGCCAGTTACCTTCGGAAAAAGAGTTGGTAGCTCTTGATCCG
GCAAACAAACCACCGCTGGTAGCGGTGGTTTTTTTGTTTGCAAGCAGCAGATTACGCGCAGAAAAAAAGG
ATCTCAAGAAGATCCTTTGATCTTTTCTACGGGGTCTGACGCTCAGTGGAACGAAAACTCACGTTAAGGG
ATTTTGGTCATGAGATTATCAAAAAGGATCTTCACCTAGATCCTTTTAAATTAAAAATGAAGTTTTAAAT
CAATCTAAAGTATATATGAGTAAACTTGGTCTGACAGTTACCAATGCTTAATCAGTGAGGCACCTATCTC
AGCGATCTGTCTATTTCGTTCATCCATAGTTGCCTGACTCCCCGTCGTGTAGATAACTACGATACGGGAG
GGCTTACCATCTGGCCCCAGTGCTGCAATGATACCGCGAGACCCACGCTCACCGGCTCCAGATTTATCAG
CAATAAACCAGCCAGCCGGAAGGGCCGAGCGCAGAAGTGGTCCTGCAACTTTATCCGCCTCCATCCAGTC
TATTAATTGTTGCCGGGAAGCTAGAGTAAGTAGTTCGCCAGTTAATAGTTTGCGCAACGTTGTTGCCATT
GCTACAGGCATCGTGGTGTCACGCTCGTCGTTTGGTATGGCTTCATTCAGCTCCGGTTCCCAACGATCAA
GGCGAGTTACATGATCCCCCATGTTGTGCAAAAAAGCGGTTAGCTCCTTCGGTCCTCCGATCGTTGTCAG
AAGTAAGTTGGCCGCAGTGTTATCACTCATGGTTATGGCAGCACTGCATAATTCTCTTACTGTCATGCCA
TCCGTAAGATGCTTTTCTGTGACTGGTGAGTACTCAACCAAGTCATTCTGAGAATAGTGTATGCGGCGAC
CGAGTTGCTCTTGCCCGGCGTCAATACGGGATAATACCGCGCCACATAGCAGAACTTTAAAAGTGCTCAT
CATTGGAAAACGTTCTTCGGGGCGAAAACTCTCAAGGATCTTACCGCTGTTGAGATCCAGTTCGATGTAA
CCCACTCGTGCACCCAACTGATCTTCAGCATCTTTTACTTTCACCAGCGTTTCTGGGTGAGCAAAAACAG
GAAGGCAAAATGCCGCAAAAAAGGGAATAAGGGCGACACGGAAATGTTGAATACTCATACTCTTCCTTTT
TCAATATTATTGAAGCATTTATCAGGGTTATTGTCTCATGAGCGGATACATATTTGAATGTATTTAGAAA
AATAAACAAATAGGGGTTCCGCGCACATTTCCCCGAAAAGTGCCACCTG
Features (pLannotate 1.2.2; 22 found; start..end, strand, type, name):
      5..384     +  enhancer       CMV enhancer: human cytomegalovirus immediate early enhancer
    386..663     +  promoter       chicken β-actin promoter: No description available
    664..1680    +  intron         chimeric intron: chimera between introns from chicken β-actin and rabbit β-globin
   1769..2869    +  CDS            MBP: maltose binding protein from E. coli; malE (mutated); This version of the gene does not encode a signal sequence, so MBP will remain in the cytosol.
   2888..2907    +  CDS            Strep-Tag II (fragment): peptide that binds Strep-Tactin®, an engineered form of streptavidin
   2948..2970    +  CDS            Strep-Tag II (fragment): peptide that binds Strep-Tactin®, an engineered form of streptavidin
   2978..3001    +  CDS            FLAG: FLAG® epitope tag, followed by an enterokinase cleavage site
   3008..3024    +  CDS            TEV site (fragment): tobacco etch virus (TEV) protease recognition and cleavage site
   3044..6193    +  CDS            ULK1: ULK1_HUMAN - Also known as KIAA0722. Experimental evidence at protein level: Swiss-Prot protein existence level 1. Serine/threonine-protein kinase involved in autophagy in response to starvation (PubMed:18936157, PubMed:21460634, PubMed:21795849, PubMed:25040165). Acts upstream of phosphatidylinositol 3-kinase PIK3C3 to regulate the formation of autophagophores, the precursors of autophagosomes (PubMed:18936157, PubMed:21460634, PubMed:21795849, PubMed:25040165). Part of regulatory feedback loops in autophagy: acts both as a downstream effector and negative regulator of mammalian target of rap
   6228..6305    +  CDS            HBB (fragment): HBB_PONPY - Experimental evidence at transcript level: Swiss-Prot protein existence level 2. Involved in oxygen transport from the lung to the various peripheral tissues. From Pongo pygmaeus (Bornean orangutan).
   6376..6431    +  polyA_signal   β-globin poly(A) signal: rabbit β-globin polyadenylation signal (Gil and Proudfoot, 1987)
   6816..6832    -  protein_bind   lac operator: The lac repressor binds to the lac operator to inhibit transcription in E. coli. This inhibition can be relieved by adding lactose or isopropyl-β-D-thiogalactopyranoside (IPTG). lac repressor encoded by lacI
   6840..6870    -  promoter       lac promoter: promoter for the E. coli lac operon
   6885..6906    -  protein_bind   CAP binding site: CAP binding activates transcription in the presence of cAMP. E. coli catabolite activator protein
   6919..6958    -  CDS            lacI (fragment): lac repressor; lacI; The lac repressor binds to the lac operator to inhibit transcription in E. coli. This inhibition can be relieved by adding lactose or isopropyl-β-D-thiogalactopyranoside (IPTG).
   6965..6987    +  promoter       SV40 promoter (fragment): SV40 enhancer and early promoter
   7011..7146    +  rep_origin     SV40 ori: SV40 origin of replication
   7166..7300    +  polyA_signal   SV40 poly(A) signal: SV40 polyadenylation signal
   7302..7356    -  CDS            lacI (fragment): lac repressor; lacI; The lac repressor binds to the lac operator to inhibit transcription in E. coli. This inhibition can be relieved by adding lactose or isopropyl-β-D-thiogalactopyranoside (IPTG).
   7539..8127    -  rep_origin     ori: high-copy-number ColE1/pMB1/pBR322/pUC origin of replication
   8298..9158    -  CDS            AmpR: β-lactamase; bla; confers resistance to ampicillin, carbenicillin, and related antibiotics
   9159..9263    -  promoter       AmpR promoter: bla
