[The description below was written by a language model from this plasmid's Addgene catalogue record and pLannotate feature annotations shown in this document.]
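Description:
MBP-TSF-TEVcs-ULK1 is a 9.3 kb mammalian expression plasmid built on a pCAG backbone and designed to produce tagged ULK1 for purification of the human ULK1 autophagy initiation complex. It is maintained in E. coli through a high-copy ColE1/pUC-type origin and selected with ampicillin via the β-lactamase gene and its native promoter. The backbone also carries an SV40 origin of replication, which can support episomal amplification in cells expressing SV40 large T antigen, along with an SV40 poly(A) signal and short lac promoter/operator and lacI remnants that appear to be cloning-vector leftovers. No mammalian selection marker is annotated, which is consistent with transient expression.

Expression is driven by the CAG arrangement: the CMV immediate-early enhancer, the chicken β-actin promoter and a chimeric β-actin/β-globin intron, giving strong constitutive transcription in mammalian cells. The open reading frame begins with cytosolic E. coli maltose-binding protein lacking its signal sequence, followed by two Strep-Tag II motifs and a FLAG epitope (the "TSF" module), then a TEV protease recognition site and the full ULK1 coding sequence. ULK1 is the serine/threonine kinase that acts upstream of the PIK3C3 lipid kinase in autophagosome formation. The catalogue lists the insert species as synthetic, although the feature table matches it to the human protein. Transcripts terminate at a rabbit β-globin poly(A) signal, and the short upstream HBB match is probably part of that 3′ region. The tag layout allows affinity capture on amylose, Strep-Tactin or anti-FLAG resins, and TEV cleavage then removes the whole N-terminal tag block. The associated work concerns in vitro reconstitution of cargo-induced LC3 lipidation in selective autophagy.
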