Addgene plasmid #171416: MBP-TSF-TEVcs-ULK1
Purpose: For the purifcation of human ULK1 complex
Depositing lab: James Hurley. Depositing organization: University of California, Berkeley. Publication: Reconstitution of cargo-induced LC3 lipidation in mammalian selective autophagy. Chang C, Shi X, Jensen LE, Yokom AL, Fracchiolla D, Martens S, Hurley JH. Sci Adv. 2021 Apr 23;7(17). pii: 7/17/eabg4922. doi: 10.1126/sciadv.abg4922. Print 2021 Apr. PubMed 33893090.
Backbone
  Vector backbone: pCAG
  Vector type: Mammalian Expression
Growth in bacteria
  Bacterial resistance: Ampicillin, 100 μg/mL
  Growth temperature: 37°C
  Growth strain: DH5alpha
  Copy number: High Copy
Gene/Insert
  Gene/Insert name: ULK1
  Species: Synthetic
  Entrez Gene: ULK1 (a.k.a. ATG1, ATG1A, UNC51, Unc51.1, hATG1)
  Cloning method: Restriction Enzyme; 5′ cloning site Unknown (unknown if destroyed); 3′ cloning site Unknown (unknown if destroyed)
Terms and licenses: Academic/Nonprofit Terms; Industry Terms: Not Available to Industry
How to cite: MBP-TSF-TEVcs-ULK1 was a gift from James Hurley (Addgene plasmid # 171416 ; http://n2t.net/addgene:171416 ; RRID:Addgene_171416)
